>Addgene plasmid #161231 | pDONR221-SLC30A6_STOP | addgene full sequence | sequence record 369853 | Addgene NGS Result
CAAATAATGATTTTATTTTGACTGATAGTGACCTGTTCGTTGCAACACATTGATGAGCAATGCTTTTTTA
TAATGCCAACTTTGTACAAAAAAGCAGGCTCCACCATGGGCACCATCCACCTGTTCAGGAAGCCCCAGCG
GAGCTTCTTCGGCAAGCTGCTGCGGGAGTTTAGACTGGTGGCCGCCGACCGGAGATCTTGGAAGATCCTG
CTGTTCGGCGTGATCAATCTGATCTGCACAGGCTTTCTGCTGATGTGGTGTAGCTCCACCAACAGCATCG
CCCTGACCGCCTACACATATCTGACCATCTTCGATCTGTTTAGCCTGATGACATGCCTGATCTCCTACTG
GGTGACCCTGAGGAAGCCATCTCCCGTGTATAGCTTCGGCTTTGAGCGCCTGGAGGTGCTGGCCGTGTTC
GCATCTACCGTGCTGGCACAGCTGGGCGCCCTGTTCATCCTGAAGGAGAGCGCCGAGCGGTTTCTGGAGC
AGCCAGAGATCCACACAGGCAGACTGCTGGTGGGCACCTTCGTGGCCCTGTGCTTCAACCTGTTTACAAT
GCTGTCTATCCGGAATAAGCCCTTCGCCTACGTGAGCGAGGCAGCATCTACCAGCTGGCTGCAGGAGCAC
GTGGCAGACCTGTCCAGGTCTCTGTGCGGCATCATCCCTGGCCTGTCTAGCATCTTCCTGCCTCGCATGA
ATCCATTTGTGCTGATCGACCTGGCAGGAGCCTTCGCCCTGTGCATCACATACATGCTGATCGAGATCAA
CAATTATTTTGCCGTGGATACCGCCAGCGCCATCGCCATCGCCCTGATGACATTCGGCACCATGTACCCA
ATGAGCGTGTATTCCGGCAAGGTGCTGCTGCAGACCACACCCCCTCACGTGATCGGCCAGCTGGACAAGC
TGATCCGGGAGGTGTCCACACTGGATGGCGTGCTGGAGGTGAGAAACGAGCACTTCTGGACCCTGGGATT
TGGATCCCTGGCAGGATCTGTGCACGTGCGGATCAGGCGCGACGCCAACGAGCAGATGGTGCTGGCCCAC
GTGACAAATAGACTGTACACCCTGGTGAGCACCCTGACAGTGCAGATCTTTAAGGACGATTGGATCAGGC
CCGCCCTGCTGTCCGGACCTGTGGCAGCCAACGTGCTGAATTTCTCTGATCACCACGTGATCCCTATGCC
ACTGCTGAAGGGCACAGACGATCTGAATCCTGTGACCAGCACACCAGCCAAGCCCTCCTCTCCACCCCCT
GAGTTCTCCTTTAACACCCCAGGCAAGAACGTGAATCCCGTGATCCTGCTGAACACCCAGACACGCCCTT
ACGGCTTTGGCCTGAATCACGGCCACACCCCATATAGCTCCATGCTGAACCAGGGACTGGGAGTGCCAGG
AATCGGAGCCACACAGGGCCTGAGGACAGGCTTCACCAATATCCCTTCCCGCTATGGCACCAACAATCGG
ATCGGCCAGCCCAGACCTTAAGACCCAGCTTTCTTGTACAAAGTTGGCATTATAAGAAAGCATTGCTTAT
CAATTTGTTGCAACGAACAGGTCACTATCAGTCAAAATAAAATCATTATTTGCCATCCAGCTGATATCCC
CTATAGTGAGTCGTATTACATGGTCATAGCTGTTTCCTGGCAGCTCTGGCCCGTGTCTCAAAATCTCTGA
TGTTACATTGCACAAGATAAAAATATATCATCATGAACAATAAAACTGTCTGCTTACATAAACAGTAATA
CAAGGGGTGTTATGAGCCATATTCAACGGGAAACGTCGAGGCCGCGATTAAATTCCAACATGGATGCTGA
TTTATATGGGTATAAATGGGCTCGCGATAATGTCGGGCAATCAGGTGCGACAATCTATCGCTTGTATGGG
AAGCCCGATGCGCCAGAGTTGTTTCTGAAACATGGCAAAGGTAGCGTTGCCAATGATGTTACAGATGAGA
TGGTCAGACTAAACTGGCTGACGGAATTTATGCCTCTTCCGACCATCAAGCATTTTATCCGTACTCCTGA
TGATGCATGGTTACTCACCACTGCGATCCCCGGAAAAACAGCATTCCAGGTATTAGAAGAATATCCTGAT
TCAGGTGAAAATATTGTTGATGCGCTGGCAGTGTTCCTGCGCCGGTTGCATTCGATTCCTGTTTGTAATT
GTCCTTTTAACAGCGATCGCGTATTTCGTCTCGCTCAGGCGCAATCACGAATGAATAACGGTTTGGTTGA
TGCGAGTGATTTTGATGACGAGCGTAATGGCTGGCCTGTTGAACAAGTCTGGAAAGAAATGCATAAACTT
TTGCCATTCTCACCGGATTCAGTCGTCACTCATGGTGATTTCTCACTTGATAACCTTATTTTTGACGAGG
GGAAATTAATAGGTTGTATTGATGTTGGACGAGTCGGAATCGCAGACCGATACCAGGATCTTGCCATCCT
ATGGAACTGCCTCGGTGAGTTTTCTCCTTCATTACAGAAACGGCTTTTTCAAAAATATGGTATTGATAAT
CCTGATATGAATAAATTGCAGTTTCATTTGATGCTCGATGAGTTTTTCTAATCAGAATTGGTTAATTGGT
TGTAACACTGGCAGAGCATTACGCTGACTTGACGGGACGGCGCAAGCTCATGACCAAAATCCCTTAACGT
GAGTTACGCGTCGTTCCACTGAGCGTCAGACCCCGTAGAAAAGATCAAAGGATCTTCTTGAGATCCTTTT
TTTCTGCGCGTAATCTGCTGCTTGCAAACAAAAAAACCACCGCTACCAGCGGTGGTTTGTTTGCCGGATC
AAGAGCTACCAACTCTTTTTCCGAAGGTAACTGGCTTCAGCAGAGCGCAGATACCAAATACTGTTCTTCT
AGTGTAGCCGTAGTTAGGCCACCACTTCAAGAACTCTGTAGCACCGCCTACATACCTCGCTCTGCTAATC
CTGTTACCAGTGGCTGCTGCCAGTGGCGATAAGTCGTGTCTTACCGGGTTGGACTCAAGACGATAGTTAC
CGGATAAGGCGCAGCGGTCGGGCTGAACGGGGGGTTCGTGCACACAGCCCAGCTTGGAGCGAACGACCTA
CACCGAACTGAGATACCTACAGCGTGAGCTATGAGAAAGCGCCACGCTTCCCGAAGGGAGAAAGGCGGAC
AGGTATCCGGTAAGCGGCAGGGTCGGAACAGGAGAGCGCACGAGGGAGCTTCCAGGGGGAAACGCCTGGT
ATCTTTATAGTCCTGTCGGGTTTCGCCACCTCTGACTTGAGCGTCGATTTTTGTGATGCTCGTCAGGGGG
GCGGAGCCTATGGAAAAACGCCAGCAACGCGGCCTTTTTACGGTTCCTGGCCTTTTGCTGGCCTTTTGCT
CACATGTTCTTTCCTGCGTTATCCCCTGATTCTGTGGATAACCGTATTACCGCCTTTGAGTGAGCTGATA
CCGCTCGCCGCAGCCGAACGACCGAGCGCAGCGAGTCAGTGAGCGAGGAAGCGGAAGAGCGCCCAATACG
CAAACCGCCTCTCCCCGCGCGTTGGCCGATTCATTAATGCAGCTGGCACGACAGGTTTCCCGACTGGAAA
GCGGGCAGTGAGCGCAACGCAATTAATACGCGTACCGCTAGCCAGGAAGAGTTTGTAGAAACGCAAAAAG
GCCATCCGTCAGGATGGCCTTCTGCTTAGTTTGATGCCTGGCAGTTTATGGCGGGCGTCCTGCCCGCCAC
CCTCCGGGCCGTTGCTTCACAACGTTCAAATCCGCTCCCGGCGGATTTGTCCTACTCAGGAGAGCGTTCA
CCGACAAACAACAGATAAAACGAAAGGCCCAGTCTTCCGACTGAGCCTTTCGTTTTATTTGATGCCTGGC
AGTTCCCTACTCTCGCGTTAACGCTAGCATGGATGTTTTCCCAGTCACGACGTTGTAAAACGACGGCCAG
TCTTAAGCTCGGGCCC
Features (pLannotate 1.2.2; 10 found; start..end, strand, type, name):
      1..100     +  protein_bind   attL1: mutant version of attL; recombination site for the Gateway® LR reaction LR Clonase™
    106..1488    +  CDS            SLC30A6: ZNT6_HUMAN - Also known as ZNT6. Experimental evidence at protein level: Swiss-Prot protein existence level 1. Zinc-efflux transporter which allocates the cytoplasmic zinc to the trans-Golgi network (TGN) as well as the vesicular compartment. From Homo sapiens (Human).
   1493..1592    -  protein_bind   attL2: mutant version of attL; recombination site for the Gateway® LR reaction LR Clonase™
   1610..1628    -  promoter       T7 promoter: promoter for bacteriophage T7 RNA polymerase
   1762..2571    +  CDS            KanR: aminoglycoside phosphotransferase; aph(3')-Ia; confers resistance to kanamycin in bacteria or G418 (Geneticin®) in eukaryotes
   2718..3306    +  rep_origin     ori: high-copy-number ColE1/pMB1/pBR322/pUC origin of replication
   3489..3581    +  CDS            lacI (fragment): lac repressor; lacI; The lac repressor binds to the lac operator to inhibit transcription in E. coli. This inhibition can be relieved by adding lactose or isopropyl-β-D-thiogalactopyranoside (IPTG).
   3636..3663    -  terminator     rrnB T2 terminator: transcription terminator T2 from the E. coli rrnB gene
   3795..3838    +  terminator     rrnB T1 terminator: Escherichia coli rrnB; transcription terminator T1 from the E. coli rrnB gene
   3885..3921    -  CDS            lacZα (fragment): LacZα fragment of β-galactosidase; lacZ fragment
