[The description below was written by a language model from this plasmid's Addgene catalogue record and pLannotate feature annotations shown in this document.]
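Description:
pDONR221-SLC30A6_STOP is a Gateway entry clone built on the pDONR221 backbone, carrying a codon-optimized open reading frame for human SLC30A6 (also known as ZNT6), a zinc-efflux transporter that moves cytoplasmic zinc into the trans-Golgi network and vesicular compartments. The sequenced plasmid is about 3.9 kb, and the roughly 1.4 kb ORF sits between attL1 and attL2 recombination sites. These sites allow directional transfer of the insert into any attR-containing destination vector through an LR Clonase reaction. Propagation in E. coli relies on a high-copy ColE1/pUC-type origin, with selection by a kanamycin resistance gene (aminoglycoside phosphotransferase).

Although the catalogue lists the vector type as mammalian expression, the feature table shows no eukaryotic promoter or polyadenylation signal. The plasmid is therefore a shuttle for subcloning rather than an expression construct in its own right. The only annotated promoter is a T7 promoter lying outside attL2 and oriented back toward the insert. The rrnB T1 and T2 terminators upstream of attL1 are standard pDONR elements that insulate the cloned sequence from read-through transcription in bacteria. The short lacI and lacZα fragments are backbone remnants with no evident function.

This version retains a stop codon at the end of the ORF, so it suits destination vectors that express the native protein or add an N-terminal tag; C-terminal fusions would not be translated. A companion clone without the stop codon exists for that purpose. The plasmid belongs to a consortium collection of solute carrier (SLC) transporter clones made to support SLC research and drug discovery.
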