Addgene plasmid #161231: pDONR221-SLC30A6_STOP
Purpose: Gateway entry clone with codon-optimized ORF sequence for subcloning into custom expression vectors. Contains a STOP codon at the end of the codon-optimized ORF sequence.
Depositing lab: RESOLUTE Consortium & Giulio Superti-Furga. Depositing organization: CeMM Research Center for Molecular Medicine. Publication: The RESOLUTE consortium: unlocking SLC transporters for drug discovery. Superti-Furga G, Lackner D, Wiedmer T, Ingles-Prieto A, Barbosa B, Girardi E, Goldmann U, Gurtl B, Klavins K, Klimek C, Lindinger S, Lineiro-Retes E, Muller AC, Onstein S, Redinger G, Reil D, Sedlyarov V, Wolf G, Crawford M, Everley R, ... Steppan CM. Nat Rev Drug Discov. 2020 Jul;19(7):429-430. doi: 10.1038/d41573-020-00056-6. PubMed 32265506.
Backbone
  Vector backbone: pDONR221
  Backbone manufacturer: ThermoFisher Scientific
  Backbone size w/o insert (bp): 2550
  Vector type: Mammalian Expression
Growth in bacteria
  Bacterial resistance: Kanamycin, 50 μg/mL
  Growth temperature: 37°C
  Growth strain: NEB Stable
  Copy number: High Copy
Gene/Insert
  Gene/Insert name: SLC30A6 (alt name: FLJ31101, ZNT6)
  Species: H. sapiens (human)
  Insert size (bp): 1386
  Entrez Gene: SLC30A6 (a.k.a. MST103, MSTP103, ZNT6)
  Cloning method: Gateway Cloning
  Sequencing primers: 5′ M13-fwd; 3′ M13-rev
Terms and licenses: Academic/Nonprofit Terms; Industry Terms
Depositor comments: This plasmid contains a STOP codon at the end of the codon-optimized ORF. For the version of this plasmid that does not contain a STOP codon, please see Addgene plasmid 132065 For more information on the full Resolute plasmid collection, please see www.addgene.org/depositor-collections/re-solute/. Please provide your feedback on this plasmid to the RESOLUTE consortium by filling out their RESOLUTE repository feedback form: https://forms.office.com/Pages/ResponsePage.aspx?id=0e05yklzmkS7rjFGQL4N7z4feCLQvEJAmVcOCM_u885UN1JJRko0Ukg4TVQwNTZLOUxPQVJWT1NHUCQlQCN0PWcu
How to cite: pDONR221-SLC30A6_STOP was a gift from RESOLUTE Consortium & Giulio Superti-Furga (Addgene plasmid # 161231 ; http://n2t.net/addgene:161231 ; RRID:Addgene_161231)
