>Addgene plasmid #161231 | pDONR221-SLC30A6_STOP | depositor partial sequence | sequence record 312397 | Codon-optimized ORF of SLC30A6
ATGGGCACCATCCACCTGTTCAGGAAGCCCCAGCGGAGCTTCTTCGGCAAGCTGCTGCGGGAGTTTAGAC
TGGTGGCCGCCGACCGGAGATCTTGGAAGATCCTGCTGTTCGGCGTGATCAATCTGATCTGCACAGGCTT
TCTGCTGATGTGGTGTAGCTCCACCAACAGCATCGCCCTGACCGCCTACACATATCTGACCATCTTCGAT
CTGTTTAGCCTGATGACATGCCTGATCTCCTACTGGGTGACCCTGAGGAAGCCATCTCCCGTGTATAGCT
TCGGCTTTGAGCGCCTGGAGGTGCTGGCCGTGTTCGCATCTACCGTGCTGGCACAGCTGGGCGCCCTGTT
CATCCTGAAGGAGAGCGCCGAGCGGTTTCTGGAGCAGCCAGAGATCCACACAGGCAGACTGCTGGTGGGC
ACCTTCGTGGCCCTGTGCTTCAACCTGTTTACAATGCTGTCTATCCGGAATAAGCCCTTCGCCTACGTGA
GCGAGGCAGCATCTACCAGCTGGCTGCAGGAGCACGTGGCAGACCTGTCCAGGTCTCTGTGCGGCATCAT
CCCTGGCCTGTCTAGCATCTTCCTGCCTCGCATGAATCCATTTGTGCTGATCGACCTGGCAGGAGCCTTC
GCCCTGTGCATCACATACATGCTGATCGAGATCAACAATTATTTTGCCGTGGATACCGCCAGCGCCATCG
CCATCGCCCTGATGACATTCGGCACCATGTACCCAATGAGCGTGTATTCCGGCAAGGTGCTGCTGCAGAC
CACACCCCCTCACGTGATCGGCCAGCTGGACAAGCTGATCCGGGAGGTGTCCACACTGGATGGCGTGCTG
GAGGTGAGAAACGAGCACTTCTGGACCCTGGGATTTGGATCCCTGGCAGGATCTGTGCACGTGCGGATCA
GGCGCGACGCCAACGAGCAGATGGTGCTGGCCCACGTGACAAATAGACTGTACACCCTGGTGAGCACCCT
GACAGTGCAGATCTTTAAGGACGATTGGATCAGGCCCGCCCTGCTGTCCGGACCTGTGGCAGCCAACGTG
CTGAATTTCTCTGATCACCACGTGATCCCTATGCCACTGCTGAAGGGCACAGACGATCTGAATCCTGTGA
CCAGCACACCAGCCAAGCCCTCCTCTCCACCCCCTGAGTTCTCCTTTAACACCCCAGGCAAGAACGTGAA
TCCCGTGATCCTGCTGAACACCCAGACACGCCCTTACGGCTTTGGCCTGAATCACGGCCACACCCCATAT
AGCTCCATGCTGAACCAGGGACTGGGAGTGCCAGGAATCGGAGCCACACAGGGCCTGAGGACAGGCTTCA
CCAATATCCCTTCCCGCTATGGCACCAACAATCGGATCGGCCAGCCCAGACCTTAA
